Addgene plasmid #34375: KHBD00229
Depositing lab: Bart Deplancke. Depositing organization: Swiss Federal Institute of Technology (EPFL). Publication: Automated protein-DNA interaction screening of Drosophila regulatory elements. Korneel Hens, Jean-Daniel Feuz, Alina Isakova, Antonina Lagovitina, Andreas Massouras, Julien Bryois, Patrick Callaerts, Susan E. Celniker, Bart Deplancke. Nat Methods. 2011 Oct 30;8(12):1065-70. 10.1038/nmeth.1763 PubMed 22037703.
Backbone
  Vector backbone: pDONR221
  Backbone manufacturer: Invitrogen
  Backbone size w/o insert (bp): 2536
  Vector type: Gateway Donor Vector
Growth in bacteria
  Bacterial resistance: Kanamycin, 50 μg/mL
  Growth temperature: 37°C
  Growth strain: DH5alpha
  Copy number: High Copy
Gene/Insert
  Gene/Insert name: CG8478 (alt names: FBgn0037746; CG8478)
  Species: D. melanogaster (fly)
  Insert size (bp): 1713
  Entrez Gene: CG8478 (a.k.a. Dmel_CG8478, Dmel\CG8478)
  Cloning method: Gateway Cloning
  Sequencing primers: 5′ M13F; 3′ M13R
Terms and licenses: Academic/Nonprofit Terms; Industry Terms: Not Available to Industry
Depositor comments: Please note that the ORFs in this collection were cloned open-ended (without a stop codon).
How to cite: KHBD00229 was a gift from Bart Deplancke (Addgene plasmid # 34375 ; http://n2t.net/addgene:34375 ; RRID:Addgene_34375)
