[The description below was written by a language model from this plasmid's Addgene catalogue record.]
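Description:
KHBD00229 is a Gateway entry-type clone built in the pDONR221 backbone (Invitrogen), carrying the open reading frame of the Drosophila melanogaster gene CG8478 (FBgn0037746). The insert is recorded as 1713 bp in a backbone of 2536 bp without insert, and it was introduced by Gateway recombinational cloning. In a pDONR221-derived clone of this kind, the ORF normally replaces the donor vector's counter-selectable cassette and ends up flanked by attL recombination sites, although no feature table is provided here to confirm the exact site arrangement. The plasmid is maintained in E. coli as a high-copy plasmid under kanamycin selection. M13 forward and reverse priming sites flank the insert and are used for sequence verification.

The vector is a shuttle for the coding sequence rather than an expression construct: the record lists no promoter, tag or reporter driving the insert. Its purpose is to let the CG8478 ORF be moved by LR recombination into any compatible Gateway destination vector, which then supplies the promoter, fusion partners and host-specific elements. The depositor notes that ORFs in this collection were cloned open-ended, without a stop codon, so the coding sequence can be read through into C-terminal fusions in a destination vector. N-terminal fusions would depend on a downstream stop codon supplied by that vector. The clone belongs to a Drosophila ORF collection associated with work on automated screening of protein–DNA interactions at fly regulatory elements, which suggests use as a source of this ORF for such interaction assays.
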