>Addgene plasmid #34375 | KHBD00229 | depositor partial sequence | sequence record 40942 | KHBD00229 sequence 1713 bps
ATGGACGATTCGCGCAGAACTATGGCCGGCAAGATCGATTCCCGTAGCTCATCGATAATGACAAACGATG
AGAGCGTCTCCATGTATTTATCCTTTGACGCGGAGGACACCCTGTCCAATGCCAAGTGGCAGTCGGCCCT
GGTCACCCAGAACAGCCAGTTCCTGGAGGTGCACAACAGCAAGGTGGAGGTAAACACCGATGATAAGGAC
CTAAGGCGCACTATCCTAAAGGATCTGCATCAGTTGACCATTGGGGAACCGGACCAGAATTCTCCTCTGC
GCCCATTTGACAAAAGTATTCTTAACCGGCACAACGCCTTGTGCTCCACTCCCTCCAAGGGCAATATTTC
GACCGAAACGCAGACACCACAGATCATGGAGAGCATAGATCTGACCCAAATTGACGACAAGGAAAACACA
CAACCGGAGGGGTGTGGCGGCGATAACTCGACCTTGTCCAGTTCAGTGGACGTGACCGCCAATACGGTTA
AGGCCAATACCCTAAAAACAGGGGATGCTACCATGGACAATGTATCCTTGCAGGAGGCTGCCAAGACCCC
AGCTCCCAGCCAAGTCTATCCCTTGAGTGCGAACGTAGTTTTAGAGAATATAACTGAAGTATCCAACGAA
GGAGTATCCATGCTGGTCTCGCCAGCCGGAGCCGAAAAGGAGGTCGCCCATGTCAACGAGGTAGTGAACG
AAGTCTCTGAGCTAATTGCCAAAGCTCTAAAGATCTCCGCTGATTCTGTGAAGCCAGCGACCTCCAAATT
AAAAGTGGAGGCGGGCAAGAAGAGGCAGTCCATGAGCTCCACTTATTCGGGTGCCGCCCTACCGCGCCCT
CGGCGCTCCTATCTGCCCACCACCACCGCAGAGACGCGAACGTACTCCTTCAAGCAGCGCATGTCGGTGG
TGGTCAAGACAACGCTCAACAGCCCAGCTCGCAAGCGGAGTGTCGGTGGCGGTGTGTCACTAAGCCGTCG
CAGCTGCTTGCCCGTCTCCAAGCTAACAAAGAGCAGCATAAGAAAGTCGCTCGCTGTGACCAGCGTGCGT
TCGCCTGAGAAGATCGCCTCAAAGCCGGCTAAGACATCGACAAAAAGCATTCCGGAGAAAGTTTTTAGCT
GCAAGAATTGCAGCACAACCTTTCGGGTGAAGTCACTTCTTGACGTGCATATGCGAATGCACGATCCGGT
TGACAACGGAGCCAATACCCTTAAGCGTCTGAACAGCAATCCGGTTGCAGCGGGAGTCTCGAAGAATCGC
TGCAAGTTTTGCGATAAGAATTTCGCACTGGAACGTGCCTTGCACATCCATTTAATGCAGAACTGCGACA
AGATACCGCCGTCCGAGAAGCGCAAGCTGGAGTTCACCGAGCTGAACCACGAGAAGAAAGCCCAGCTGCC
AAAGATCGGTGGCACCAGTGGCATTAACCATCCCATGACGATGCCCCAGAAGCCACAGCAACGCATTAGT
ACTATTCCCAAATTAGCTCCCTCACAAGGAACCCAGTCCATGGCTCCACCGAGCGTGAAAAAAATTCCCA
AGAATGTGGCGCATGCCGGCGTCTACCGCACTCCCACAAAGACTGTGCCCTGCCACATCTGCAAGCAGTC
GTTTAGGAGCATACTCGAGTTCACAAACCACAGCCTGACGGTGCATGGAAACAACCAGCTTAAGAAGATG
ACCGGCAGAGAGGATGCACAGAGTGCCCACGAT
