>Addgene plasmid #34375 | KHBD00229 | addgene partial sequence | sequence record 42084 | M13-Rev 5'-CAGGAAACAGCTATGACC-3'
TTTATTTTGACTGATAGTGACCTGTTCGTTGCAACAAATTGATAAGCAATGCTTTCTTATAATGCCAACT
TTGTACAAGAAAGTTGGCAAATCGTGGGCACTCTGTGCATCCTCTCTGCCGGTCATCTTCTTAAGCTGGT
TGTTTCCATGCACCGTCAGGCTGTGGTTTGTGAACTCGAGTATGCTCCTAAACGACTGCTTGCAGATGTG
GCAGGGCACAGTCTTTGTGGGAGTGCGGTAGACGCCGGCATGCGCCACATTCTTGGGAATTTTTTTCACG
CTCGGTGGAGCCATGGACTGGGTTCCTTGTGAGGGAGCTAATTTGGGAATAGTACTAATGCGTTGCTGTG
GCTTCTGGGGCATCGTCATGGGATGGTTAATGCCACTGGTGCCACCGATCTTTGGCAGCTGGGCTTTCTT
CTCGTGGTTCAGCTCGGTGAACTCCAGCTTGCGCTTCTCGGACGGCGGTATCTTGTCGCAGTTCTGCATT
AAATGGATGTGCAAGGCACGTTCCAGTGCGAAATTCTTATCGCAAAACTTGCAGCGATTCTTCGAGACTC
CCGCTGCAACCGGATTGCTGTTCAGACGCTTAAGGGTATTGGCTCCGTTGTCAACCGGATCGTGCATTCG
CATATGCACGTCAAGAAGTGACTTCACCCGAAAGGTTGTGCTGCAATTCTTGCAGCTAAAAACTTTCTCC
GGAATGCTTTTTGTCGATGTCTTAGCCGGCTTTGAGGCGATCTTCTCAGGCGAACGCACGCTGGTCACAG
